Addgene plasmid #135634: pAAV-S5E2-ChR2-mCherry
Purpose: AAV vector to drive the expression of ChR2-mCherry in PV cortical interneuronsunder the control of the E2 regulatory element
Depositing lab: Jordane Dimidschstein. Depositing organization: Broad Institute. Publication: Viral manipulation of functionally distinct interneurons in mice, non-human primates and humans. Vormstein-Schneider D, Lin JD, Pelkey KA, Chittajallu R, Guo B, Arias-Garcia MA, Allaway K, Sakopoulos S, Schneider G, Stevenson O, Vergara J, Sharma J, Zhang Q, Franken TP, Smith J, Ibrahim LA, M Astro KJ, Sabri E, Huang S, Favuzzi E, Burbridge T, Xu Q, Guo L, Vogel I, Sanchez V, Saldi GA, Gorissen BL, Yuan X, Zaghloul KA, Devinsky O, Sabatini BL, Batista-Brito R, Reynolds J, Feng G, Fu Z, McBain CJ, Fishell G, Dimidschstein J. Nat Neurosci. 2020 Dec;23(12):1629-1636. doi: 10.1038/s41593-020-0692-9. Epub 2020 Aug 17. PubMed 32807948.
Backbone
  Vector backbone: AAV-Dlx-GFP
  Vector type: AAV
Growth in bacteria
  Bacterial resistance: Ampicillin, 100 μg/mL
  Growth temperature: 37°C
  Growth strain: NEB Stable
  Copy number: High Copy
Gene/Insert
  Gene/Insert name: ChR2-mCherry
  Species: M. musculus (mouse)
  Mutation: None
  Cloning method: Gibson Cloning
Terms and licenses: Academic/Nonprofit Terms; Industry Terms: Not Available to Industry
Depositor comments: Please visit https://www.biorxiv.org/content/10.1101/808170v1 for BioRxiv preprint
How to cite: pAAV-S5E2-ChR2-mCherry was a gift from Jordane Dimidschstein (Addgene plasmid # 135634 ; http://n2t.net/addgene:135634 ; RRID:Addgene_135634) For viral preps, please replace (Addgene plasmid # 135634) in the above sentence with: (Addgene viral prep # 135634-AAV1), (Addgene viral prep # 135634-AAV9), or (Addgene viral prep # 135634-PHPeB)
