[The description below was written by a language model from this plasmid's Addgene catalogue record and pLannotate feature annotations shown in this document.]
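Description:
pAAV-S5E2-ChR2-mCherry is an adeno-associated virus transfer plasmid of about 6.4 kb, built on the AAV-Dlx-GFP backbone by Gibson cloning. It is intended for packaging into recombinant AAV that expresses an optogenetic actuator in parvalbumin-positive (PV) cortical interneurons. In bacteria it is maintained through a high-copy ColE1/pUC-type origin and selected with ampicillin via the β-lactamase gene and its promoter. An f1 phage origin and small remnants of pBR322 bom and rop sequences are also present in the backbone.

The expression cassette lies between AAV2 inverted terminal repeats, which provide the signals for replication and encapsidation of the vector genome. One ITR is annotated in full, while the other is detected only as short fragments in the sequencing result. Cell-type specificity comes from the E2 regulatory element named in the catalogue entry. This element is not annotated in the feature table, but it presumably occupies the unannotated stretch between the upstream ITR and a chimeric β-globin/immunoglobulin intron, which promotes efficient processing of the transcript. Downstream is the coding sequence for channelrhodopsin-2, a blue-light-gated cation channel from Chlamydomonas reinhardtii, fused to the red fluorescent protein mCherry. The feature table identifies the channelrhodopsin as the H134R variant, although the catalogue lists no mutation and gives mouse as the species. A WPRE and an SV40 polyadenylation signal follow, enhancing transcript stability and termination.

The construct is used to make PV interneurons light-excitable while labelling them with red fluorescence, without relying on transgenic driver lines. The associated work applied it in mice, non-human primates and human tissue.
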