Features (pLannotate 1.2.2; 17 found; start..end, strand, type, name):
     12..39      +  repeat_region  AAV2 ITR (fragment): inverted terminal repeat of adeno-associated virus serotype 2 inverted
     68..95      +  repeat_region  AAV2 ITR (fragment): inverted terminal repeat of adeno-associated virus serotype 2 inverted
    934..1066    +  intron         chimeric intron: chimera between introns from human β-globin and immunoglobulin heavy chain genes
   1087..2013    +  CDS            ChR2(H134R): H134R mutant of an N-terminal fragment of channelrhodopsin-2 from the alga Chlamydomonas reinhardtii (Nagel et al., 2005) blue light-activated cation channel
   2026..2732    +  CDS            mCherry (fragment): monomeric derivative of DsRed fluorescent protein (Shaner et al., 2004) mammalian codon-optimized
   2751..2776    +  misc_feature   MCS (fragment): pBluescript multiple cloning site
   2776..3364    +  misc_feature   WPRE: woodchuck hepatitis virus posttranscriptional regulatory element
   3427..3510    +  CDS            large T antigen (fragment): large T antigen from SV40 (simian virus 40)
   3533..3614    +  polyA_signal   SV40 poly(A) signal: SV40 polyadenylation signal
   3693..3833    +  repeat_region  AAV2 ITR: inverted terminal repeat of adeno-associated virus serotype 2 inverted
   3838..3889    -  misc_feature   bom (fragment): basis of mobility region from pBR322
   3908..4363    +  rep_origin     f1 ori (sequence partly withheld): f1 bacteriophage origin of replication; arrow indicates direction of (+) strand synthesis
   4364..4413    -  misc_feature   bom (fragment): basis of mobility region from pBR322
   4515..4550    -  CDS            rop (fragment): Rop protein, which maintains plasmids at low copy number; rop
   4645..4749    +  promoter       AmpR promoter: bla
   4750..5610    +  CDS            AmpR: β-lactamase; bla; confers resistance to ampicillin, carbenicillin, and related antibiotics
   5781..6369    +  rep_origin     ori: high-copy-number ColE1/pMB1/pBR322/pUC origin of replication
>Addgene plasmid #135634 | pAAV-S5E2-ChR2-mCherry | addgene full sequence | sequence record 272197 | Addgene NGS Result
CCTGCAGGCAGCTGCGCGCTCGCTCGCTCACTGAGGCCGCCCGGGCGTCGGGCGACCTTTGGTCGCCCGG
CCTCAGTGAGCGAGCGAGCGCGCAGAGAGGGAGTGGCCAACTCCATCACTAGGGGTTCCTGCGGCCGCAC
GCGTTTAATTAAACTAGTGGTTTAATCTAACATGGCTGCTATAGCTTACTGACTAGAAGTTAAGTGCACA
CTTCCTAAAAGAAGGCTTTGACACAAGCCACTTCAGTTCCCTCCTCATTTTCTTGTCCCCATTCCTCTCT
CTGTAGAATTCTGAGATTTCAATTCAGTTTTATACAGAAACCACATTACTGTAAGCCCTACAAAGTTATG
GCAATATAGCTATATGGAGTCAAGTAATGTAGGTTATTTTTTTCCCAATGGTGCTGGTGAAGGTGGCAAT
TATGTAGCTATACTTAGCAGACTGAGGAAATTCTGCTAGAGTCAGCATTTGTCTCTTCATTGCTATGAAA
CAGTAATGGAAAAATAAACAAAAACAAAAGGCAAACACTATGCATAATTCCCTCAGATCATATTAACATG
TGATGTTGGAGTAAATTGTTATAACCCCATTTTGGAAATACTTACCTTAATTAACTATGATTTCCTTAAA
ATAATGCAGTATTTACAATCTATATGAAAGCACTATATGGGACACATGGTATGATGGAACAGTGCACCCA
AGAGACACCAAGAACATTCCTGTCTGTGGCAGTCTTTTCTCTATACAGAGGCATTTAGTCTCAATTGCTC
AGAGTTATTTTAAACTTCCTGCAGCCCGGGCTGGGCATAAAAGTCAGGGCAGAGCCATCTATTGCTTACA
TTTGCTTCTAGCCTGCAAGTCGAGGAGCGCAGCCTTCCAGAAGCAGAGCGCGGCGCCTTAAGCTGCAGAA
GTTGGTCGTGAGGCACTGGGCACGTAAGTATCAAGGTTACAAGACAGGTTTAAGGAGACCAATAGAAACT
GGGCTTGTCGAGACAGAGAAGACTCTTGCGTTTCTGATAGGCACCTATTGGTCTTACTGACATCCACTTT
GCCTTTCTCTCCACAGCGAGCTCGCTAGTAGCCACCATGGACTATGGCGGCGCTTTGTCTGCCGTCGGAC
GCGAACTTTTGTTCGTTACTAATCCTGTGGTGGTGAACGGGTCCGTCCTGGTCCCTGAGGATCAATGTTA
CTGTGCCGGATGGATTGAATCTCGCGGCACGAACGGCGCTCAGACCGCGTCAAATGTCCTGCAGTGGCTT
GCAGCAGGATTCAGCATTTTGCTGCTGATGTTCTATGCCTACCAAACCTGGAAATCTACATGCGGCTGGG
AGGAGATCTATGTGTGCGCCATTGAAATGGTTAAGGTGATTCTCGAGTTCTTTTTTGAGTTTAAGAATCC
CTCTATGCTCTACCTTGCCACAGGACACCGGGTGCAGTGGCTGCGCTATGCAGAGTGGCTGCTCACTTGT
CCTGTCATCCTTATCCGCCTGAGCAACCTCACCGGCCTGAGCAACGACTACAGCAGGAGAACCATGGGAC
TCCTTGTCTCAGACATCGGGACTATCGTGTGGGGGGCTACCAGCGCCATGGCAACCGGCTATGTTAAAGT
CATCTTCTTTTGTCTTGGATTGTGCTATGGCGCGAACACATTTTTTCACGCCGCCAAAGCATATATCGAG
GGTTATCATACTGTGCCAAAGGGTCGGTGCCGCCAGGTCGTGACCGGCATGGCATGGCTGTTTTTCGTGA
GCTGGGGTATGTTCCCAATTCTCTTCATTTTGGGGCCCGAAGGTTTTGGCGTCCTGAGCGTCTATGGCTC
CACCGTAGGTCACACGATTATTGATCTGATGAGTAAAAATTGTTGGGGGTTGTTGGGACACTACCTGCGC
GTCCTGATCCACGAGCACATATTGATTCACGGAGATATCCGCAAAACCACCAAACTGAACATCGGCGGAA
CGGAGATCGAGGTCGAGACTCTCGTCGAAGACGAAGCCGAGGCCGGAGCCGTGCCAGCGGCCGCCGTGAG
CAAGGGCGAGGAGGATAACATGGCCATCATCAAGGAGTTCATGCGCTTCAAGGTGCACATGGAGGGCTCC
GTGAACGGCCACGAGTTCGAGATCGAGGGCGAGGGCGAGGGCCGCCCCTACGAGGGCACCCAGACCGCCA
AGCTGAAGGTGACCAAGGGTGGCCCCCTGCCCTTCGCCTGGGACATCCTGTCCCCTCAGTTCATGTACGG
CTCCAAGGCCTACGTGAAGCACCCCGCCGACATCCCCGACTACTTGAAGCTGTCCTTCCCCGAGGGCTTC
AAGTGGGAGCGCGTGATGAACTTCGAGGACGGCGGCGTGGTGACCGTGACCCAGGACTCCTCCCTGCAGG
ACGGCGAGTTCATCTACAAGGTGAAGCTGCGCGGCACCAACTTCCCCTCCGACGGCCCCGTAATGCAGAA
GAAGACCATGGGCTGGGAGGCCTCCTCCGAGCGGATGTACCCCGAGGACGGCGCCCTGAAGGGCGAGATC
AAGCAGAGGCTGAAGCTGAAGGACGGCGGCCACTACGACGCTGAGGTCAAGACCACCTACAAGGCCAAGA
AGCCCGTGCAGCTGCCCGGCGCCTACAACGTCAACATCAAGTTGGACATCACCTCCCACAACGAGGACTA
CACCATCGTGGAACAGTACGAACGCGCCGAGGGCCGCCACTCCACCGGCGGCATGGACGAGCTGTACAAG
TAAAACGCGTGCCCCTGCAGGGAATTCGATATCAAGCTTATCGATAATCAACCTCTGGATTACAAAATTT
GTGAAAGATTGACTGGTATTCTTAACTATGTTGCTCCTTTTACGCTATGTGGATACGCTGCTTTAATGCC
TTTGTATCATGCTATTGCTTCCCGTATGGCTTTCATTTTCTCCTCCTTGTATAAATCCTGGTTGCTGTCT
CTTTATGAGGAGTTGTGGCCCGTTGTCAGGCAACGTGGCGTGGTGTGCACTGTGTTTGCTGACGCAACCC
CCACTGGTTGGGGCATTGCCACCACCTGTCAGCTCCTTTCCGGGACTTTCGCTTTCCCCCTCCCTATTGC
CACGGCGGAACTCATCGCCGCCTGCCTTGCCCGCTGCTGGACAGGGGCTCGGCTGTTGGGCACTGACAAT
TCCGTGGTGTTGTCGGGGAAATCATCGTCCTTTCCTTGGCTGCTCGCCTATGTTGCCACCTGGATTCTGC
GCGGGACGTCCTTCTGCTACGTCCCTTCGGCCCTCAATCCAGCGGACCTTCCTTCCCGCGGCCTGCTGCC
GGCTCTGCGGCCTCTTCCGCGTCTTCGCCTTCGCCCTCAGACGAGTCGGATCTCCCTTTGGGCCGCCTCC
CCGCATCGATACCGAGCGCTGCTCGAGAGATCTGTGATAGCGGCCATCAAGCTGGCCGCGACTCTAGATC
ATAATCAGCCATACCACATTTGTAGAGGTTTTACTTGCTTTAAAAAACCTCCCACACCTCCCCCTGAACC
TGAAACATAAAATGAATGCAATTGTTGTTGTTAACTTGTTTATTGCAGCTTATAATGGTTACAAATAAAG
CAATAGCATCACAAATTTCACAAATAAAGCATTTTTTTCACTGCATTCTAGTTGTGGTTTGTCCAAACTC
ATCAATGTATCAGCTTATCGATACCGCATGCACGTGCGGACCGAGCGGCCGCAGGAACCCCTAGTGATGG
AGTTGGCCACTCCCTCTCTGCGCGCTCGCTCGCTCACTGAGGCCGGGCGACCAAAGGTCGCCCGACGCCC
GGGCTTTGCCCGGGCGGCCTCAGTGAGCGAGCGAGCGCGCAGCTGCCTGCAGGGGCGCCTGATGCGGTAT
TTTCTCCTTACGCATCTGTGCGGTATTTCACACCGCATA
[95 nt withheld, positions 3890-3984]
T
[46 nt withheld, positions 3986-4031]
C
[141 nt withheld, positions 4033-4173]
CCTTTGACGTTGGAGTCCACGTTCTTT
[37 nt withheld, positions 4201-4237]
ACTCTATCTCGGGCTATTCTTTTGATTTATAAGGGATTTTGCCGATTTCGGTCTATTGGTTAAAAAATGA
GCTGATTTAACAAAAATTTAACGCGAATTTTAACAAAATATTAACGTTTACAATTTTATGGTGCACTCTC
AGTACAATCTGCTCTGATGCCGCATAGTTAAGCCAGCCCCGACACCCGCCAACACCCGCTGACGCGCCCT
GACGGGCTTGTCTGCTCCCGGCATCCGCTTACAGACAAGCTGTGACCGTCTCCGGGAGCTGCATGTGTCA
GAGGTTTTCACCGTCATCACCGAAACGCGCGAGACGAAAGGGCCTCGTGATACGCCTATTTTTATAGGTT
AATGTCATGATAATAATGGTTTCTTAGACGTCAGGTGGCACTTTTCGGGGAAATGTGCGCGGAACCCCTA
TTTGTTTATTTTTCTAAATACATTCAAATATGTATCCGCTCATGAGACAATAACCCTGATAAATGCTTCA
ATAATATTGAAAAAGGAAGAGTATGAGTATTCAACATTTCCGTGTCGCCCTTATTCCCTTTTTTGCGGCA
TTTTGCCTTCCTGTTTTTGCTCACCCAGAAACGCTGGTGAAAGTAAAAGATGCTGAAGATCAGTTGGGTG
CACGAGTGGGTTACATCGAACTGGATCTCAACAGCGGTAAGATCCTTGAGAGTTTTCGCCCCGAAGAACG
TTTTCCAATGATGAGCACTTTTAAAGTTCTGCTATGTGGCGCGGTATTATCCCGTATTGACGCCGGGCAA
GAGCAACTCGGTCGCCGCATACACTATTCTCAGAATGACTTGGTTGAGTACTCACCAGTCACAGAAAAGC
ATCTTACGGATGGCATGACAGTAAGAGAATTATGCAGTGCTGCCATAACCATGAGTGATAACACTGCGGC
CAACTTACTTCTGACAACGATCGGAGGACCGAAGGAGCTAACCGCTTTTTTGCACAACATGGGGGATCAT
GTAACTCGCCTTGATCGTTGGGAACCGGAGCTGAATGAAGCCATACCAAACGACGAGCGTGACACCACGA
TGCCTGTAGCAATGGCAACAACGTTGCGCAAACTATTAACTGGCGAACTACTTACTCTAGCTTCCCGGCA
ACAATTAATAGACTGGATGGAGGCGGATAAAGTTGCAGGACCACTTCTGCGCTCGGCCCTTCCGGCTGGC
TGGTTTATTGCTGATAAATCTGGAGCCGGTGAGCGTGGGTCTCGCGGTATCATTGCAGCACTGGGGCCAG
ATGGTAAGCCCTCCCGTATCGTAGTTATCTACACGACGGGGAGTCAGGCAACTATGGATGAACGAAATAG
ACAGATCGCTGAGATAGGTGCCTCACTGATTAAGCATTGGTAACTGTCAGACCAAGTTTACTCATATATA
CTTTAGATTGATTTAAAACTTCATTTTTAATTTAAAAGGATCTAGGTGAAGATCCTTTTTGATAATCTCA
TGACCAAAATCCCTTAACGTGAGTTTTCGTTCCACTGAGCGTCAGACCCCGTAGAAAAGATCAAAGGATC
TTCTTGAGATCCTTTTTTTCTGCGCGTAATCTGCTGCTTGCAAACAAAAAAACCACCGCTACCAGCGGTG
GTTTGTTTGCCGGATCAAGAGCTACCAACTCTTTTTCCGAAGGTAACTGGCTTCAGCAGAGCGCAGATAC
CAAATACTGTTCTTCTAGTGTAGCCGTAGTTAGGCCACCACTTCAAGAACTCTGTAGCACCGCCTACATA
CCTCGCTCTGCTAATCCTGTTACCAGTGGCTGCTGCCAGTGGCGATAAGTCGTGTCTTACCGGGTTGGAC
TCAAGACGATAGTTACCGGATAAGGCGCAGCGGTCGGGCTGAACGGGGGGTTCGTGCACACAGCCCAGCT
TGGAGCGAACGACCTACACCGAACTGAGATACCTACAGCGTGAGCTATGAGAAAGCGCCACGCTTCCCGA
AGGGAGAAAGGCGGACAGGTATCCGGTAAGCGGCAGGGTCGGAACAGGAGAGCGCACGAGGGAGCTTCCA
GGGGGAAACGCCTGGTATCTTTATAGTCCTGTCGGGTTTCGCCACCTCTGACTTGAGCGTCGATTTTTGT
GATGCTCGTCAGGGGGGCGGAGCCTATGGAAAAACGCCAGCAACGCGGCCTTTTTACGGTTCCTGGCCTT
TTGCTGGCCTTTTGCTCACATGT
